Addgene plasmid #211134: pBiT3.1-N_WDHD1:1-1129
Purpose: Mammalian expression of full-length human WDHD1. N-terminal HiBiT tag.
Depositing lab: Cheryl Arrowsmith. Depositing organization: University of Toronto. Publication: A Target Class Ligandability Evaluation of WD40 Repeat-Containing Proteins. Ackloo S, Li F, Szewczyk M, Seitova A, Loppnau P, Zeng H, Xu J, Ahmad S, Arnautova YA, Baghaie AJ, Beldar S, Bolotokova A, Centrella PA, Chau I, Clark MA, Cuozzo JW, Dehghani-Tafti S, Disch JS, Dong A, Dumas A, Feng JA, Ghiabi P, Gibson E, Gilmer J, Goldman B, Green SR, Guie MA, Guilinger JP, Harms N, Herasymenko O, Houliston S, Hutchinson A, Kearnes S, Keefe AD, Kimani SW, Kramer T, Kutera M, Kwak HA, Lento C, Li Y, Liu J, Loup J, Machado RAC, Mulhern CJ, Perveen S, Righetto GL, Riley P, Shrestha S, Sigel EA, Silva M, Sintchak MD, Slakman BL, Taylor RD, Thompson J, Torng W, Underkoffler C, von Rechenberg M, Walsh RT, Watson I, Wilson DJ, Wolf E, Yadav M, Yazdi AK, Zhang J, Zhang Y, Santhakumar V, Edwards AM, Barsyte-Lovejoy D, Schapira M, Brown PJ, Halabelian L, Arrowsmith CH. J Med Chem. 2025 Jan 23;68(2):1092-1112. doi: 10.1021/acs.jmedchem.4c02010. Epub 2024 Nov 4. PubMed 39495097.
Backbone
  Vector backbone: pBiT3.1-N
  Backbone manufacturer: Promega
  Vector type: Mammalian Expression
  Selectable markers: Neomycin (select with G418)
Growth in bacteria
  Bacterial resistance: Kanamycin, 50 μg/mL
  Growth temperature: 37°C
  Growth strain: DH5alpha
  Copy number: High Copy
Gene/Insert
  Gene/Insert name: WDHD1:M1-E1129
  Species: H. sapiens (human)
  Insert size (bp): 3387
  Mutation: wild type
  Entrez Gene: WDHD1 (a.k.a. AND-1, AND1, CHTF4, CTF4)
  Promoter: CMV
  Tag / fusion protein: MVSGWRLFKKISGSSGGSSG (N terminal on insert)
  Cloning method: Ligation Independent Cloning
  Sequencing primers: 5′ T7; 3′ TTGCTCAGCGGTGGCAGCAG
Resource information
  A portion of this plasmid was derived from a plasmid made by: Mammalian Gene Collection (BC063041)
Terms and licenses: Academic/Nonprofit Terms; Industry Terms: Not Available to Industry
Depositor comments: 5' Cloning Site: Xho1 (not destroyed), 3' Cloning Site: Xba1 (not destroyed).
How to cite: pBiT3.1-N_WDHD1:1-1129 was a gift from Cheryl Arrowsmith (Addgene plasmid # 211134 ; http://n2t.net/addgene:211134 ; RRID:Addgene_211134)
