[The description below was written by a language model from this plasmid's Addgene catalogue record and pLannotate feature annotations shown in this document.]
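Description:
pBiT3.1-N_WDHD1:1-1129 is a mammalian expression plasmid built on the Promega pBiT3.1-N backbone that produces full-length, wild-type human WDHD1 (residues M1–E1129; also known as AND-1 or CTF4) with an N-terminal HiBiT tag. WDHD1 is a WD40 repeat-containing replication initiation factor that bridges the MCM2-7 helicase and the DNA polymerase alpha/primase complex. The 3,387 bp coding sequence, derived from a Mammalian Gene Collection clone, was inserted by ligation-independent cloning between retained XhoI and XbaI sites. Expression is driven by the CMV immediate-early enhancer and promoter, followed by a chimeric β-globin/immunoglobulin intron that improves transcript processing, and is terminated by an SV40 polyadenylation signal. A T7 promoter upstream of the open reading frame serves as a sequencing primer site. The HiBiT peptide, joined to WDHD1 through a short glycine-serine linker, is the small fragment of split NanoLuc luciferase. It gives luminescence when complemented with LgBiT, allowing sensitive quantification of the tagged protein.

The plasmid replicates at high copy in E. coli from a ColE1/pUC-type origin and is selected with kanamycin through an EM7-driven neo (nptII) gene, which is preceded by a single loxP site. The catalogue lists neomycin/G418 as the mammalian selectable marker, but the annotated sequence shows only the bacterial EM7 promoter directly upstream of neo. It also shows a separate SV40 promoter-driven blasticidin S deaminase cassette with a synthetic poly(A) signal, which is not mentioned in the catalogue fields. The construct was deposited with a study of the ligandability of WD40 repeat proteins, consistent with use in luminescence-based cellular assays of WDHD1 abundance or ligand engagement, though the record does not state a specific assay.
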