Features (pLannotate 1.2.2; 17 found; start..end, strand, type, name):
     24..105     -  polyA_signal   SV40 poly(A) signal: SV40 polyadenylation signal
    128..211     -  CDS            large T antigen (fragment): large T antigen from SV40 (simian virus 40)
    276..641     +  enhancer       CMV enhancer: human cytomegalovirus immediate early enhancer
    643..842     +  promoter       CMV promoter: human cytomegalovirus (CMV) immediate early promoter
    981..1113    +  intron         chimeric intron: chimera between introns from human β-globin and immunoglobulin heavy chain genes
   1157..1175    +  promoter       T7 promoter: promoter for bacteriophage T7 RNA polymerase
   1250..4636    +  CDS            WDHD1: WDHD1_HUMAN - Also known as AND1. Experimental evidence at protein level: Swiss-Prot protein existence level 1. Acts as a replication initiation factor that brings together the MCM2-7 helicase and the DNA polymerase alpha/primase complex in order to initiate DNA replication. From Homo sapiens (Human).
   4667..4685    +  misc_feature   MCS (fragment): pUC18/19 multiple cloning site
   4734..4855    -  polyA_signal   SV40 poly(A) signal: SV40 polyadenylation signal
   4878..4946    -  CDS            large T antigen (fragment): large T antigen from SV40 (simian virus 40)
   4970..5003    +  protein_bind   loxP: Cre-mediated recombination occurs in the 8-bp core sequence (GCATACAT). Cre recombinase
   5013..5060    +  promoter       EM7 promoter: synthetic bacterial promoter&nbsp
   5092..5883    +  CDS            neo: KKA2_KLEPN - Also known as kan, nptII. Experimental evidence at protein level: Swiss-Prot protein existence level 1. Resistance to kanamycin, neomycin, paromomycin, ribostamycin, butirosin and gentamicin B. From Klebsiella pneumoniae.
   6044..6632    -  rep_origin     ori: high-copy-number ColE1/pMB1/pBR322/pUC origin of replication
   6758..6806    -  polyA_signal   poly(A) signal: synthetic polyadenylation signal
   6830..7228    -  CDS            BSD: blasticidin S deaminase; Aspergillus terreus BSD; confers resistance to blasticidin
   7259..7616    -  promoter       SV40 promoter: SV40 enhancer and early promoter
>Addgene plasmid #211134 | pBiT3.1-N_WDHD1:1-1129 | addgene full sequence | sequence record 437049 | Addgene NGS Result
AAGACGCGTTAATTAAGACGTCGGCAGTGAAAAAAATGCTTTATTTGTGAAATTTGTGATGCTATTGCTT
TATTTGTAACCATTATAAGCTGCAATAAACAAGTTAACAACAACAATTGCATTCATTTTATGTTTCAGGT
TCAGGGGGAGGTGTGGGAGGTTTTTTAAAGCAAGTAAAACCTCTACAAATGTGGTATGGCTGATTATGAT
CCGCGGCCGCAATACGTCGACGTTATCAGCTGACTTCGTACGAGAGCCTAGGATTATGGCGCGCCACTAG
TTATTAATAGTAATCAATTACGGGGTCATTAGTTCATAGCCCATATATGGAGTTCCGCGTTACATAACTT
ACGGTAAATGGCCCGCCTGGCTGACCGCCCAACGACCCCCGCCCATTGACGTCAATAATGACGTATGTTC
CCATAGTAACGCCAATAGGGACTTTCCATTGACGTCAATGGGTGGAGTATTTACGGTAAACTGCCCACTT
GGCAGTACATCAAGTGTATCATATGCCAAGTCCGCCCCCTATTGACGTCAATGACGGTAAATGGCCCGCC
TGGCATTATGCCCAGTACATGACCTTACGGGACTTTCCTACTTGGCAGTACATCTACGTATTAGTCATCG
CTATTACCATGGTGATGCGGTTTTGGCAGTACACCAATGGGCGTGGATAGCGGTTTGACTCACGGGGATT
TCCAAGTCTCCACCCCATTGACGTCAATGGGAGTTTGTTTTGGCACCAAAATCAACGGGACTTTCCAAAA
TGTCGTAATAACCCCGCCCCGTTGACGCAAATGGGCGGTAGGCGTGTACGGTGGGAGGTCTATATAAGCA
GAGCTGGTTTAGTGAACCGTCAGATCACTAGAATCTTTATTGCGGTAGTTTATCACAGTTAAATTGCTAA
CGCAGTCAGTGCTTCTGACACAACAGTCTCGAACTTAAGCTGCAGAAGTTGGTCGTGAGGCACTGGGCAG
GTAAGTATCAAGGTTACAAGACAGGTTTAAGGAGACCAATAGAAACTGGGCTTGTCGAGACAGAGAAGAC
TCTTGCGTTTCTGATAGGCACCTATTGGTCTTACTGACATCCACTTTGCCTTTCTCTCCACAGGTGTCCA
CTCCCAGTTCAATTACAGCTCTTAAGGCTAGAGTATTAATACGACTCACTATAGGGGTTAGCGATCGCCA
TGGTGAGCGGCTGGCGGCTGTTCAAGAAGATTAGCGGGAGCTCCGGTGGCTCGAGCGGTATGCCTGCCAC
ACGGAAGCCAATGAGATATGGGCATACAGAGGGACACACGGAGGTCTGTTTTGATGATTCTGGGAGTTTT
ATTGTGACTTGTGGAAGTGATGGTGATGTGAGGATTTGGGAAGACTTGGATGATGATGATCCTAAGTTCA
TTAATGTTGGAGAAAAGGCATATTCATGTGCTTTGAAGAGTGGAAAACTGGTCACTGCAGTTTCTAATAA
TACTATTCAAGTCCACACATTTCCTGAAGGAGTTCCAGATGGTATATTGACTCGCTTCACTACAAATGCA
AACCATGTGGTCTTTAATGGGGATGGTACTAAAATTGCTGCTGGATCTAGTGATTTTCTAGTCAAAATTG
TGGATGTGATGGATAGCAGCCAACAGAAAACATTTCGAGGACATGATGCCCCTGTTTTAAGTCTTTCCTT
TGATCCTAAGGACATCTTTCTGGCATCAGCTAGTTGTGATGGATCTGTCAGAGTGTGGCAAATTTCAGAT
CAGACATGTGCTATTAGTTGGCCACTGCTACAAAAATGCAACGATGTGATAAATGCAAAATCAATCTGCA
GACTTGCTTGGCAGCCAAAAAGTGGGAAGTTACTGGCAATTCCTGTGGAAAAATCTGTTAAGCTATATAG
AAGAGAATCTTGGAGTCATCAATTTGATCTTTCAGATAATTTCATCTCTCAGACCCTCAATATAGTAACC
TGGTCTCCCTGTGGGCAATATTTAGCTGCAGGTAGTATTAATGGTCTAATCATAGTTTGGAATGTGGAAA
CCAAAGACTGCATGGAAAGGGTGAAACATGAGAAAGGTTATGCAATTTGTGGTCTGGCATGGCATCCTAC
TTGTGGTCGAATATCGTATACTGATGCGGAAGGAAATCTAGGGCTTCTAGAGAATGTTTGTGACCCCAGT
GGAAAGACATCAAGCAGTAAGGTATCTAGCAGAGTGGAAAAGGATTATAATGATCTTTTTGATGGAGATG
ATATGAGTAATGCTGGTGATTTTCTAAATGACAATGCAGTTGAGATCCCTTCTTTTTCAAAAGGGATTAT
AAATGATGATGAGGATGATGAAGACCTCATGATGGCTTCAGGTCGTCCTAGACAGCGAAGTCACATCCTA
GAAGATGATGAAAACTCAGTTGATATTTCAATGCTAAAAACTGGTTCTAGTCTTCTCAAAGAGGAGGAGG
AAGATGGTCAAGAAGGCAGCATTCACAATCTACCACTTGTAACATCCCAAAGGCCATTTTATGATGGACC
CATGCCAACTCCCCGGCAAAAGCCATTTCAGTCAGGTTCTACACCGTTGCATCTCACTCACAGATTCATG
GTGTGGAACTCTATTGGAATTATTCGCTGCTATAATGATGAGCAAGACAATGCCATAGATGTGGAGTTCC
ATGATACCTCCATACACCATGCAACACACTTATCAAACACTTTGAATTATACAATAGCAGATCTTTCCCA
CGAAGCTATTTTGTTGGCATGTGAAAGCACTGATGAACTAGCAAGCAAGCTTCACTGCCTGCACTTTAGT
TCTTGGGATTCAAGCAAAGAGTGGATAATAGACTTGCCTCAGAATGAGGATATTGAAGCCATATGTCTCG
GTCAAGGATGGGCTGCTGCCGCTACTAGTGCCCTGCTTCTTCGATTGTTTACTATTGGAGGGGTTCAAAA
AGAGGTATTCAGCCTTGCTGGACCTGTGGTGTCAATGGCAGGACATGGAGAACAGCTTTTCATTGTTTAT
CACAGAGGTACAGGATTTGATGGGGATCAGTGCCTTGGAGTTCAACTGCTAGAGCTGGGGAAAAAGAAAA
AACAAATTTTGCATGGTGACCCTCTTCCTCTTACAAGGAAATCCTACCTTGCATGGATTGGGTTTTCAGC
TGAAGGTACCCCTTGTTACGTGGATTCAGAAGGAATTGTTCGAATGCTTAACAGAGGACTTGGTAATACG
TGGACTCCTATATGTAATACAAGAGAGCACTGCAAAGGAAAATCTGATCACTACTGGGTGGTTGGTATCC
ATGAAAATCCCCAGCAACTAAGGTGCATTCCTTGTAAAGGTTCTCGGTTTCCCCCAACCCTTCCACGCCC
TGCTGTTGCTATATTATCCTTTAAGCTTCCTTACTGTCAGATTGCAACAGAGAAAGGACAAATGGAGGAG
CAATTTTGGCGTTCAGTTATATTTCACAACCACCTTGATTATTTAGCTAAAAATGGTTATGAATATGAAG
AGAGCACTAAAAATCAAGCAACAAAAGAGCAACAGGAACTTTTAATGAAAATGCTTGCGCTTTCTTGTAA
ACTGGAGCGAGAATTCCGTTGTGTGGAACTTGCTGATCTAATGACTCAAAATGCTGTGAATTTAGCCATT
AAATATGCTTCTCGCTCTCGGAAATTAATACTGGCTCAAAAACTAAGTGAACTGGCTGTAGAGAAGGCAG
CCGAATTGACAGCAACCCAGGTGGAAGAGGAAGAAGAAGAAGAAGATTTCAGAAAAAAGCTGAATGCTGG
TTACAGCAATACTGCTACAGAGTGGAGCCAACCAAGGTTCAGAAATCAAGTTGAAGAAGATGCTGAGGAC
AGTGGAGAAGCTGATGATGAAGAAAAACCAGAAATACATAAGCCTGGACAGAACTCGTTTTCCAAAAGTA
CAAATTCCTCTGATGTTTCAGCTAAGTCAGGTGCAGTTACCTTTAGCAGCCAAGGACGAGTAAATCCCTT
TAAGGTATCAGCCAGTTCCAAAGAACCAGCCATGTCAATGAATTCAGCACGTTCAACTAATATTTTAGAC
AATATGGGCAAATCATCCAAGAAATCCACTGCACTTAGTCGAACTACAAATAATGAAAAGTCTCCCATTA
TAAAGCCTCTGATTCCAAAGCCGAAGCCTAAGCAGGCATCTGCAGCATCCTATTTCCAGAAAAGAAATTC
TCAAACTAATAAAACTGAGGAAGTGAAAGAAGAAAATCTTAAAAATGTATTATCTGAAACCCCAGCTATA
TGTCCTCCTCAAAACACTGAAAACCAAAGGCCAAAGACCGGGTTCCAGATGTGGTTAGAAGAAAATAGAA
GTAATATTTTGTCTGACAATCCTGACTTTTCAGATGAAGCAGACATAATAAAAGAAGGAATGATTCGATT
TAGAGTATTGTCAACTGAAGAAAGAAAGGTGTGGGCTAACAAAGCCAAAGGAGAAACGGCAAGTGAAGGA
ACTGAAGCAAAGAAGCGAAAACGTGTGGTTGATGAAAGTGATGAAACAGAAAACCAGGAAGAAAAAGCAA
AAGAGAACCTGAATTTGTCTAAAAAGCAGAAACCTTTAGATTTTTCTACAAATCAGAAACTATCAGCTTT
TGCATTTAAGCAGGAGTAATCTAGAGGTCAAGCTTCGGGGGTTTAAACCTGCAGGCATGCAAGCTGATTT
GGCTGCTGCCACCGCTGAGCAAGGCCGCTTCGAGCAGACATGATAAGATACATTGATGAGTTTGGACAAA
CCACAACTAGAATGCAGTGAAAAAAATGCTTTATTTGTGAAATTTGTGATGCTATTGCTTTATTTGTAAC
CATTATAAGCTGCAATAAACAAGTTAACAACAACAATTGCATTCATTTTATGTTTCAGGTTCAGGGGGAG
ATGTGGGAGGTTTTTTTAAGCAAGTAAAACCTCTACAAATGTGGTAAAATCTTAATTAAGACTTCTAATA
TAACTTCGTATAGCATACATTATACGAAGTTATGGTTCCACTGTTGACAATTAATCATCGGCATAGTATA
TCGGCATAGTATAATACGACAAGGTGAGGAACTAAACCCAGGAGGCAGATCATGATTGAACAAGATGGAT
TGCACGCAGGTTCTCCGGCCGCTTGGGTGGAGAGGCTATTCGGCTATGACTGGGCACAACAGACAATCGG
CTGCTCTGATGCCGCCGTGTTCCGGCTGTCAGCGCAGGGGCGCCCGGTTCTTTTTGTCAAGACCGACCTG
TCCGGTGCCCTGAATGAACTGCAGGACGAGGCAGCGCGGCTATCGTGGCTGGCCACGACGGGCGTTCCTT
GCGCAGCTGTGCTCGACGTTGTCACTGAAGCGGGAAGGGACTGGCTGCTATTGGGCGAAGTGCCGGGGCA
GGATCTCCTGTCATCTCACCTTGCTCCTGCCGAGAAAGTATCCATCATGGCTGATGCAATGCGGCGGCTG
CATACGCTTGATCCGGCTACCTGCCCATTCGACCACCAAGCGAAACATCGCATCGAGCGAGCACGTACTC
GGATGGAAGCCGGTCTTGTCGATCAGGATGATCTGGACGAAGAGCATCAGGGGCTCGCGCCAGCCGAACT
GTTCGCCAGGCTCAAGGCGCGCATGCCCGACGGCGAGGATCTCGTCGTGACCCATGGCGATGCCTGCTTG
CCGAATATCATGGTGGAAAATGGCCGCTTTTCTGGATTCATCGACTGTGGCCGGCTGGGTGTGGCGGACC
GCTATCAGGACATAGCGTTGGCTACCCGTGATATTGCTGAAGAGCTTGGCGGCGAATGGGCTGACCGCTT
CCTCGTGCTTTACGGTATCGCCGCTCCCGATTCGCAGCGCATCGCCTTCTATCGCCTTCTTGACGAGTTC
TTCTGATTCGAAATGACCGACCAAGCGACGCCCAACCGGTATCAGCTCACTCAAAGGCGGTAATACGGTT
ATCCACAGAATCAGGGGATAACGCAGGAAAGAACATGTGAGCAAAAGGCCAGCAAAAGGCCAGGAACCGT
AAAAAGGCCGCGTTGCTGGCGTTTTTCCATAGGCTCCGCCCCCCTGACGAGCATCACAAAAATCGACGCT
CAAGTCAGAGGTGGCGAAACCCGACAGGACTATAAAGATACCAGGCGTTTCCCCCTGGAAGCTCCCTCGT
GCGCTCTCCTGTTCCGACCCTGCCGCTTACCGGATACCTGTCCGCCTTTCTCCCTTCGGGAAGCGTGGCG
CTTTCTCATAGCTCACGCTGTAGGTATCTCAGTTCGGTGTAGGTCGTTCGCTCCAAGCTGGGCTGTGTGC
ACGAACCCCCCGTTCAGCCCGACCGCTGCGCCTTATCCGGTAACTATCGTCTTGAGTCCAACCCGGTAAG
ACACGACTTATCGCCACTGGCAGCAGCCACTGGTAACAGGATTAGCAGAGCGAGGTATGTAGGCGGTGCT
ACAGAGTTCTTGAAGTGGTGGCCTAACTACGGCTACACTAGAAGGACAGTATTTGGTATCTGCGCTCTGC
TGAAGCCAGTTACCTTCGGAAAAAGAGTTGGTAGCTCTTGATCCGGCAAACAAACCACCGCTGGTAGCGG
TGGTTTTTTTGTTTGCAAGCAGCAGATTACGCGCAGAAAAAAAGGATTTCAAGAAGATCCTTTGATCTTT
TCTACGGGGTCTGACGCTCAGTGGAACGAAAACTCACGTTAAGGGATTTTGGTCATGAGATTATCAAAAA
GGATCTTCACCTAGATCCTTTTATAGTCCGGAATCGTCACACAAAAAACCAACACACAGATGTAATGAAA
ATAAAGATATTTTATTGCGGCCATCGTGATGGCTAGAGTTTAGCCCTCCCACACATAACCAGAGGGCAGC
AATTCACGAATCCCAACTGCCGTCGGCTGTCCATCACTGTCCTTCACTATGGCTTTGATCCCAGGATGCA
GATCGAGAAGCACCTGTCGGCACCGTCCGCAGGGGCTCAAGATGCCCCTGTTCTCATTTCCGATCGCGAC
GATACAAGTCAGGTTGCCAGCTGCCGCAGCAGCAGCAGTGCCCAGCACCACGAGTTCTGCACAAGGTCCC
CCAGTAAAATGATATACATTGACACCAGTGAAGATGCGGCCGTCGCTAGAGAGAGCTGCGCTGGCGACGC
TGTAGTCTTCAGAGATGGGGATGCTGTTGATTGTAGCCGTTGCTCTTTCAATGAGGGTGGATTCTTCTTG
AGACAAAGGCTTGGCCATGGTGGCGCTAGTGTCAGAAGAATCGAGCTTTTTGCAAAAGCCTAGGCCTCCA
AAAAAGCCTCCTCACTACTTCTGGAATAGCTCAGAGGCCGAGGCGGCCTCGGCCTCTGCATAAATAAAAA
AAATTAGTCAGCCATGGGGCGGAGAATGGGCGGAACTGGGCGGAGTTAGGGGCGGGATGGGCGGAGTTAG
GGGCGGGACTATGGTTGCTGACTAATTGAGATGCATGCTTTGCATACTTCTGCCTGCTGGGGAGCCTGGG
GACTTTCCACACCTGGTTGCTGACTAATTGAGATGCATGCTTTGCATACTTCTGCCTGCTGGGGAGCCTG
GGGACTTTCCACACCCTAACTGACACACATTCCACAGCTGGTTCTTTCCGCCTCAGAAGGTACCTAACCA
AGTTCCTCTTTCAGAGGTTATTTCAGGCCATGGTGCTGCGC
